Addgene plasmid #158450: pLEX307-ACE2-G418
Purpose: Constitutive lentiviral expression of human ACE2.
Depositing lab: Alejandro Chavez & Sho Iketani. Depositing organization: Columbia University.
Backbone
  Vector backbone: pLEX307
  Vector type: Mammalian Expression, Lentiviral
  Selectable markers: Neomycin (select with G418)
Growth in bacteria
  Bacterial resistance: Ampicillin, 100 μg/mL
  Growth temperature: 30°C
  Growth strain: NEB Stable
  Copy number: High Copy
Gene/Insert
  Gene/Insert name: ACE2
  Species: H. sapiens (human)
  Entrez Gene: ACE2 (a.k.a. ACEH)
  Cloning method: Gateway Cloning
  Sequencing primers: 5′ EF1a-F; 3′ WPRE-R
Terms and licenses: Academic/Nonprofit Terms; Industry Terms: Not Available to Industry
Depositor comments: The authors have noticed that recombination within the pLEX307 backbone can occur. All users are advised to sequence the vectors and restriction digest them and run them on a gel to ensure they show the expected full length insert and plasmid size. In cases where recombination has occurred, it is typically between the viral LTR elements in the vector, although recombination between the gateway cloning sites has also been observed.
How to cite: pLEX307-ACE2-G418 was a gift from Alejandro Chavez & Sho Iketani (Addgene plasmid # 158450 ; http://n2t.net/addgene:158450 ; RRID:Addgene_158450)
