[The description below was written by a language model from this plasmid's Addgene catalogue record and pLannotate feature annotations shown in this document.]
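Description:
pLEX307-ACE2-G418 is a third-generation-style, self-inactivating HIV-1 lentiviral transfer vector built on the pLEX307 backbone for constitutive expression of human ACE2 in mammalian cells. In bacteria it replicates from a high-copy ColE1/pUC-type origin and is selected through the β-lactamase (AmpR) gene; an f1 origin and remnants of a lac/T7/T3 cloning region are also present. The viral portion begins with an RSV promoter fused to a truncated 5' LTR, which drives genomic RNA production in packaging cells. This is followed by the Ψ packaging signal with a gag fragment, the RRE for Rev-dependent export, and a cPPT/CTS, and it ends in a ΔU3 3' LTR with a downstream SV40 polyadenylation signal.

Within the proviral region there are two expression units. An SV40 early promoter/origin drives NeoR/KanR, allowing G418 selection of transduced cells. Downstream, the human EF-1α promoter drives the ACE2 coding sequence, which was introduced by Gateway recombination and is therefore flanked by attB1 and attB2 sites. A V5 epitope tag lies just after attB2, but the record does not say whether ACE2 is read through into it or ends at its own stop codon. A WPRE follows to enhance transcript stability and expression.

The stated purpose is constitutive lentiviral expression of ACE2, which suits the generation of stable ACE2-expressing cell lines; ACE2 is known as a coronavirus entry receptor, although the record does not name a specific application. The depositors caution that this backbone is prone to recombination, usually between the LTRs and occasionally between the Gateway sites. They advise confirming plasmid size and insert integrity by sequencing and restriction digestion.
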