Features (pLannotate 1.2.2; 33 found; start..end, strand, type, name):
     23..89      +  CDS            small t antigen (fragment): SV40 (simian virus 40) small t antigen
     96..1274    +  promoter       EF-1α promoter: strong constitutive promoter for human elongation factor EF-1α
   1294..1318    +  protein_bind   attB1: mutant version of attB; recombination site for the Gateway® BP reaction BP Clonase™
   1324..3738    +  CDS            ACE2: ACE2_HUMAN - Experimental evidence at protein level: Swiss-Prot protein existence level 1. [Isoform 2]: (Microbial infection) Non-functional as a receptor for human coronavirus SARS-CoV-2. From Homo sapiens (Human).
   3743..3767    -  protein_bind   attB2: mutant version of attB; recombination site for the Gateway® BP reaction BP Clonase™
   3775..3816    +  CDS            V5 tag: epitope tag from simian virus 5
   3867..4455    +  misc_feature   WPRE: woodchuck hepatitis virus posttranscriptional regulatory element
   4506..4525    +  misc_feature   cPPT/CTS (fragment): central polypurine tract and central termination sequence of HIV-1
   4527..4760    +  LTR            3' LTR (ΔU3): self-inactivating 3' long terminal repeat (LTR) from HIV-1
   4838..4959    +  polyA_signal   SV40 poly(A) signal: SV40 polyadenylation signal
   4999..5134    +  rep_origin     SV40 ori: SV40 origin of replication
   5155..5173    -  promoter       T7 promoter: promoter for bacteriophage T7 RNA polymerase
   5181..5336    +  CDS            lacZα (fragment): LacZα fragment of β-galactosidase; lacZ fragment
   5341..5769    +  rep_origin     f1 ori (sequence partly withheld): f1 bacteriophage origin of replication; arrow indicates direction of (+) strand synthesis
   5822..5926    +  promoter       AmpR promoter: bla
   5927..6787    +  CDS            AmpR: β-lactamase; bla; confers resistance to ampicillin, carbenicillin, and related antibiotics
   6958..7546    +  rep_origin     ori: high-copy-number ColE1/pMB1/pBR322/pUC origin of replication
   7729..7821    +  CDS            lacI (fragment): lac repressor; lacI; The lac repressor binds to the lac operator to inhibit transcription in E. coli. This inhibition can be relieved by adding lactose or isopropyl-β-D-thiogalactopyranoside (IPTG).
   7834..7855    +  protein_bind   CAP binding site: CAP binding activates transcription in the presence of cAMP. E. coli catabolite activator protein
   7870..7900    +  promoter       lac promoter: promoter for the E. coli lac operon
   7904..7926    +  protein_bind   lac operator (fragment): The lac repressor binds to the lac operator to inhibit transcription in E. coli. This inhibition can be relieved by adding lactose or isopropyl-β-D-thiogalactopyranoside (IPTG). lac repressor encoded by lacI
   7969..7987    +  promoter       T3 promoter: promoter for bacteriophage T3 RNA polymerase
   8015..8241    +  promoter       RSV promoter: Rous sarcoma virus enhancer/promoter
   8242..8422    +  LTR            5' LTR (truncated): truncated 5' long terminal repeat (LTR) from HIV-1
   8469..8594    +  misc_feature   HIV-1 Ψ: packaging signal of human immunodeficiency virus type 1
   8578..8941    +  CDS            HIV-1 gag (fragment): gag protein from human immunodeficiency virus 1; gag
   9087..9320    +  misc_feature   RRE: The Rev response element (RRE) of HIV-1 allows for Rev-dependent mRNA export from the nucleus to the cytoplasm.
   9697..9723    +  CDS            Rev (fragment): human immunodeficiency virus 1 (HIV-1) Rev protein; rev; enhances nuclear export of unspliced and incompletely spliced viral mRNAs
   9730..9753    +  promoter       SV40 promoter (fragment): SV40 early promoter
   9754..9825    +  promoter       SV40 promoter (fragment): SV40 enhancer and early promoter
   9849..9984    +  rep_origin     SV40 ori: SV40 origin of replication
  10026..10820   +  CDS            NeoR/KanR: aminoglycoside phosphotransferase from Tn5; aph(3')-II (or nptII); confers resistance to neomycin, kanamycin, and G418 (Geneticin®)
  10868..10985   +  misc_feature   cPPT/CTS: central polypurine tract and central termination sequence of HIV-1
>Addgene plasmid #158450 | pLEX307-ACE2-G418 | addgene full sequence | sequence record 308176 | Addgene NGS Result
CTCGAGGCCTGCAGGTGCAAAGATGGATAAAGTTTTAAACAGAGAGGAATCTTTGCAGCTAATGGACCTT
CTAGGTCTTGAAAGGAGTGGGAATTGGCTCCGGTGCCCGTCAGTGGGCAGAGCGCACATCGCCCACAGTC
CCCGAGAAGTTGGGGGGAGGGGTCGGCAATTGAACCGGTGCCTAGAGAAGGTGGCGCGGGGTAAACTGGG
AAAGTGATGTCGTGTACTGGCTCCGCCTTTTTCCCGAGGGTGGGGGAGAACCGTATATAAGTGCAGTAGT
CGCCGTGAACGTTCTTTTTCGCAACGGGTTTGCCGCCAGAACACAGGTAAGTGCCGTGTGTGGTTCCCGC
GGGCCTGGCCTCTTTACGGGTTATGGCCCTTGCGTGCCTTGAATTACTTCCACCTGGCTGCAGTACGTGA
TTCTTGATCCCGAGCTTCGGGTTGGAAGTGGGTGGGAGAGTTCGAGGCCTTGCGCTTAAGGAGCCCCTTC
GCCTCGTGCTTGAGTTGAGGCCTGGCCTGGGCGCTGGGGCCGCCGCGTGCGAATCTGGTGGCACCTTCGC
GCCTGTCTCGCTGCTTTCGATAAGTCTCTAGCCATTTAAAATTTTTGATGACCTGCTGCGACGCTTTTTT
TCTGGCAAGATAGTCTTGTAAATGCGGGCCAAGATCTGCACACTGGTATTTCGGTTTTTGGGGCCGCGGG
CGGCGACGGGGCCCGTGCGTCCCAGCGCACATGTTCGGCGAGGCGGGGCCTGCGAGCGCGGCCACCGAGA
ATCGGACGGGGGTAGTCTCAAGCTGGCCGGCCTGCTCTGGTGCCTGGCCTCGCGCCGCCGTGTATCGCCC
CGCCCTGGGCGGCAAGGCTGGCCCGGTCGGCACCAGTTGCGTGAGCGGAAAGATGGCCGCTTCCCGGCCC
TGCTGCAGGGAGCTCAAAATGGAGGACGCGGCGCTCGGGAGAGCGGGCGGGTGAGTCACCCACACAAAGG
AAAAGGGCCTTTCCGTCCTCAGCCGTCGCTTCATGTGACTCCACGGAGTACCGGGCGCCGTCCAGGCACC
TCGATTAGTTCTCGAGCTTTTGGAGTACGTCGTCTTTAGGTTGGGGGGAGGGGTTTTATGCGATGGAGTT
TCCCCACACTGAGTGGGTGGAGACTGAAGTTAGGCCAGCTTGGCACTTGATGTAATTCTCCTTGGAATTT
GCCCTTTTTGAGTTTGGATCTTGGTTCATTCTCAAGCCTCAGACAGTGGTTCAAAGTTTTTTTCTTCCAT
TTCAGGTGTCGTGAGGCTAGCATCGATTGATCAACAAGTTTGTACAAAAAAGCAGGCTACAAAATGTCAA
GCTCTTCCTGGCTCCTTCTCAGCCTTGTTGCTGTAACTGCTGCTCAGTCCACCATTGAGGAACAGGCCAA
GACATTTTTGGACAAGTTTAACCACGAAGCCGAAGACCTGTTCTATCAAAGTTCACTTGCTTCTTGGAAT
TATAACACCAATATTACTGAAGAGAATGTCCAAAACATGAATAATGCTGGGGACAAATGGTCTGCCTTTT
TAAAGGAACAGTCCACACTTGCCCAAATGTATCCACTACAAGAAATTCAGAATCTCACAGTCAAGCTTCA
GCTGCAGGCTCTTCAGCAAAATGGGTCTTCAGTGCTCTCAGAAGACAAGAGCAAACGGTTGAACACAATT
CTAAATACAATGAGCACCATCTACAGTACTGGAAAAGTTTGTAACCCAGATAATCCACAAGAATGCTTAT
TACTTGAACCAGGTTTGAATGAAATAATGGCAAACAGTTTAGACTACAATGAGAGGCTCTGGGCTTGGGA
AAGCTGGAGATCTGAGGTCGGCAAGCAGCTGAGGCCATTATATGAAGAGTATGTGGTCTTGAAAAATGAG
ATGGCAAGAGCAAATCATTATGAGGACTATGGGGATTATTGGAGAGGAGACTATGAAGTAAATGGGGTAG
ATGGCTATGACTACAGCCGCGGCCAGTTGATTGAAGATGTGGAACATACCTTTGAAGAGATTAAACCATT
ATATGAACATCTTCATGCCTATGTGAGGGCAAAGTTGATGAATGCCTATCCTTCCTATATCAGTCCAATT
GGATGCCTCCCTGCTCATTTGCTTGGTGATATGTGGGGTAGATTTTGGACAAATCTGTACTCTTTGACAG
TTCCCTTTGGACAGAAACCAAACATAGATGTTACTGATGCAATGGTGGACCAGGCCTGGGATGCACAGAG
AATATTCAAGGAGGCCGAGAAGTTCTTTGTATCTGTTGGTCTTCCTAATATGACTCAAGGATTCTGGGAA
AATTCCATGCTAACGGACCCAGGAAATGTTCAGAAAGCAGTCTGCCATCCCACAGCTTGGGACCTGGGGA
AGGGCGACTTCAGGATCCTTATGTGCACAAAGGTGACAATGGACGACTTCCTGACAGCTCATCATGAGAT
GGGGCATATCCAGTATGATATGGCATATGCTGCACAACCTTTTCTGCTAAGAAATGGAGCTAATGAAGGA
TTCCATGAAGCTGTTGGGGAAATCATGTCACTTTCTGCAGCCACACCTAAGCATTTAAAATCCATTGGTC
TTCTGTCACCCGATTTTCAAGAAGACAATGAAACAGAAATAAACTTCCTGCTCAAACAAGCACTCACGAT
TGTTGGGACTCTGCCATTTACTTACATGTTAGAGAAGTGGAGGTGGATGGTCTTTAAAGGGGAAATTCCC
AAAGACCAGTGGATGAAAAAGTGGTGGGAGATGAAGCGAGAGATAGTTGGGGTGGTGGAACCTGTGCCCC
ATGATGAAACATACTGTGACCCCGCATCTCTGTTCCATGTTTCTAATGATTACTCATTCATTCGATATTA
CACAAGGACCCTTTACCAATTCCAGTTTCAAGAAGCACTTTGTCAAGCAGCTAAACATGAAGGCCCTCTG
CACAAATGTGACATCTCAAACTCTACAGAAGCTGGACAGAAACTGTTCAATATGCTGAGGCTTGGAAAAT
CAGAACCCTGGACCCTAGCATTGGAAAATGTTGTAGGAGCAAAGAACATGAATGTAAGGCCACTGCTCAA
CTACTTTGAGCCCTTATTTACCTGGCTGAAAGACCAGAACAAGAATTCTTTTGTGGGATGGAGTACCGAC
TGGAGTCCATATGCAGACCAAAGCATCAAAGTGAGGATAAGCCTAAAATCAGCTCTTGGAGATAAAGCAT
ATGAATGGAACGACAATGAAATGTACCTGTTCCGATCATCTGTTGCATATGCTATGAGGCAGTACTTTTT
AAAAGTAAAAAATCAGATGATTCTTTTTGGGGAGGAGGATGTGCGAGTGGCTAATTTGAAACCAAGAATC
TCCTTTAATTTCTTTGTCACTGCACCTAAAAATGTGTCTGATATCATTCCTAGAACTGAAGTTGAAAAGG
CCATCAGGATGTCCCGGAGCCGTATCAATGATGCTTTCCGTCTGAATGACAACAGCCTAGAGTTTCTGGG
GATACAGCCAACACTTGGACCTCCTAACCAGCCCCCTGTTTCCATATGGCTGATTGTTTTTGGAGTTGTG
ATGGGAGTGATAGTGGTTGGCATTGTCATCCTGATCTTCACTGGGATCAGAGATCGGAAGAAGAAAAATA
AAGCAAGAAGTGGAGAAAATCCTTATGCCTCCATCGATATTAGCAAAGGAGAAAATAATCCAGGATTCCA
AAACACTGATGATGTTCAGACCTCCTTTTAGAACCCAGCTTTCTTGTACAAAGTGGTTGATATCGGTAAG
CCTATCCCTAACCCTCTCCTCGGTCTCGATTCTACGTAGTAATGAACTAGTACCGGTTAAGTCGACAATC
AACGCGTTAAGTCGACAATCAACCTCTGGATTACAAAATTTGTGAAAGATTGACTGGTATTCTTAACTAT
GTTGCTCCTTTTACGCTATGTGGATACGCTGCTTTAATGCCTTTGTATCATGCTATTGCTTCCCGTATGG
CTTTCATTTTCTCCTCCTTGTATAAATCCTGGTTGCTGTCTCTTTATGAGGAGTTGTGGCCCGTTGTCAG
GCAACGTGGCGTGGTGTGCACTGTGTTTGCTGACGCAACCCCCACTGGTTGGGGCATTGCCACCACCTGT
CAGCTCCTTTCCGGGACTTTCGCTTTCCCCCTCCCTATTGCCACGGCGGAACTCATCGCCGCCTGCCTTG
CCCGCTGCTGGACAGGGGCTCGGCTGTTGGGCACTGACAATTCCGTGGTGTTGTCGGGGAAATCATCGTC
CTTTCCTTGGCTGCTCGCCTGTGTTGCCACCTGGATTCTGCGCGGGACGTCCTTCTGCTACGTCCCTTCG
GCCCTCAATCCAGCGGACCTTCCTTCCCGCGGCCTGCTGCCGGCTCTGCGGCCTCTTCCGCGTCTTCGCC
TTCGCCCTCAGACGAGTCGGATCTCCCTTTGGGCCGCCTCCCCGCGTCGACTTTAAGACCAATGACTTAC
AAGGCAGCTGTAGATCTTAGCCACTTTTTAAAAGAAAAGGGGGGACTGGAAGGGCTAATTCACTCCCAAC
GAAGACAAGATCTGCTTTTTGCTTGTACTGGGTCTCTCTGGTTAGACCAGATCTGAGCCTGGGAGCTCTC
TGGCTAACTAGGGAACCCACTGCTTAAGCCTCAATAAAGCTTGCCTTGAGTGCTTCAAGTAGTGTGTGCC
CGTCTGTTGTGTGACTCTGGTAACTAGAGATCCCTCAGACCCTTTTAGTCAGTGTGGAAAATCTCTAGCA
GTACGTATAGTAGTTCATGTCATCTTATTATTCAGTATTTATAACTTGCAAAGAAATGAATATCAGAGAG
TGAGAGGAACTTGTTTATTGCAGCTTATAATGGTTACAAATAAAGCAATAGCATCACAAATTTCACAAAT
AAAGCATTTTTTTCACTGCATTCTAGTTGTGGTTTGTCCAAACTCATCAATGTATCTTATCATGTCTGGC
TCTAGCTATCCCGCCCCTAACTCCGCCCATCCCGCCCCTAACTCCGCCCAGTTCCGCCCATTCTCCGCCC
CATGGCTGACTAATTTTTTTTATTTATGCAGAGGCCGAGGCCGCCTCGGCCTCTGAGCTATTCCAGAAGT
AGTGAGGAGGCTTTTTTGGAGGCCTAGGGACGTACCCAATTCGCCCTATAGTGAGTCGTATTACGCGCGC
TCACTGGCCGTCGTTTTACAACGTCGTGACTGGGAAAACCCTGGCGTTACCCAACTTAATCGCCTTGCAG
CACATCCCCCTTTCGCCAGCTGGCGTAATAGCGAAGAGGCCCGCACCGATCGCCCTTCCCAACAGTTGCG
CAGCCTGAATGGCGAATGGG
[124 nt withheld, positions 5341-5464]
C
[91 nt withheld, positions 5466-5556]
A
[49 nt withheld, positions 5558-5606]
CCTTTGACGTTGGAGTCCACGTTCTTT
[37 nt withheld, positions 5634-5670]
ACCCTATCTCGGTCTATTCTTTTGATTTATAAGGGATTTTGCCGATTTCGGCCTATTGGTTAAAAAATGA
GCTGATTTAACAAAAATTTAACGCGAATTTTAACAAAATATTAACGCTTACAATTTAGGTGGCACTTTTC
GGGGAAATGTGCGCGGAACCCCTATTTGTTTATTTTTCTAAATACATTCAAATATGTATCCGCTCATGAG
ACAATAACCCTGATAAATGCTTCAATAATATTGAAAAAGGAAGAGTATGAGTATTCAACATTTCCGTGTC
GCCCTTATTCCCTTTTTTGCGGCATTTTGCCTTCCTGTTTTTGCTCACCCAGAAACGCTGGTGAAAGTAA
AAGATGCTGAAGATCAGTTGGGTGCACGAGTGGGTTACATCGAACTGGATCTCAACAGCGGTAAGATCCT
TGAGAGTTTTCGCCCCGAAGAACGTTTTCCAATGATGAGCACTTTTAAAGTTCTGCTATGTGGCGCGGTA
TTATCCCGTATTGACGCCGGGCAAGAGCAACTCGGTCGCCGCATACACTATTCTCAGAATGACTTGGTTG
AGTACTCACCAGTCACAGAAAAGCATCTTACGGATGGCATGACAGTAAGAGAATTATGCAGTGCTGCCAT
AACCATGAGTGATAACACTGCGGCCAACTTACTTCTGACAACGATCGGAGGACCGAAGGAGCTAACCGCT
TTTTTGCACAACATGGGGGATCATGTAACTCGCCTTGATCGTTGGGAACCGGAGCTGAATGAAGCCATAC
CAAACGACGAGCGTGACACCACGATGCCTGTAGCAATGGCAACAACGTTGCGCAAACTATTAACTGGCGA
ACTACTTACTCTAGCTTCCCGGCAACAATTAATAGACTGGATGGAGGCGGATAAAGTTGCAGGACCACTT
CTGCGCTCGGCCCTTCCGGCTGGCTGGTTTATTGCTGATAAATCTGGAGCCGGTGAGCGTGGGTCTCGCG
GTATCATTGCAGCACTGGGGCCAGATGGTAAGCCCTCCCGTATCGTAGTTATCTACACGACGGGGAGTCA
GGCAACTATGGATGAACGAAATAGACAGATCGCTGAGATAGGTGCCTCACTGATTAAGCATTGGTAACTG
TCAGACCAAGTTTACTCATATATACTTTAGATTGATTTAAAACTTCATTTTTAATTTAAAAGGATCTAGG
TGAAGATCCTTTTTGATAATCTCATGACCAAAATCCCTTAACGTGAGTTTTCGTTCCACTGAGCGTCAGA
CCCCGTAGAAAAGATCAAAGGATCTTCTTGAGATCCTTTTTTTCTGCGCGTAATCTGCTGCTTGCAAACA
AAAAAACCACCGCTACCAGCGGTGGTTTGTTTGCCGGATCAAGAGCTACCAACTCTTTTTCCGAAGGTAA
CTGGCTTCAGCAGAGCGCAGATACCAAATACTGTTCTTCTAGTGTAGCCGTAGTTAGGCCACCACTTCAA
GAACTCTGTAGCACCGCCTACATACCTCGCTCTGCTAATCCTGTTACCAGTGGCTGCTGCCAGTGGCGAT
AAGTCGTGTCTTACCGGGTTGGACTCAAGACGATAGTTACCGGATAAGGCGCAGCGGTCGGGCTGAACGG
GGGGTTCGTGCACACAGCCCAGCTTGGAGCGAACGACCTACACCGAACTGAGATACCTACAGCGTGAGCT
ATGAGAAAGCGCCACGCTTCCCGAAGGGAGAAAGGCGGACAGGTATCCGGTAAGCGGCAGGGTCGGAACA
GGAGAGCGCACGAGGGAGCTTCCAGGGGGAAACGCCTGGTATCTTTATAGTCCTGTCGGGTTTCGCCACC
TCTGACTTGAGCGTCGATTTTTGTGATGCTCGTCAGGGGGGCGGAGCCTATGGAAAAACGCCAGCAACGC
GGCCTTTTTACGGTTCCTGGCCTTTTGCTGGCCTTTTGCTCACATGTTCTTTCCTGCGTTATCCCCTGAT
TCTGTGGATAACCGTATTACCGCCTTTGAGTGAGCTGATACCGCTCGCCGCAGCCGAACGACCGAGCGCA
GCGAGTCAGTGAGCGAGGAAGCGGAAGAGCGCCCAATACGCAAACCGCCTCTCCCCGCGCGTTGGCCGAT
TCATTAATGCAGCTGGCACGACAGGTTTCCCGACTGGAAAGCGGGCAGTGAGCGCAACGCAATTAATGTG
AGTTAGCTCACTCATTAGGCACCCCAGGCTTTACACTTTATGCTTCCGGCTCGTATGTTGTGTGGAATTG
TGAGCGGATAACAATTTCACACAGGAAACAGCTATGACCATGATTACGCCAAGCGCGCAATTAACCCTCA
CTAAAGGGAACAAAAGCTGGAGCTGCAAGCTTAATGTAGTCTTATGCAATACTCTTGTAGTCTTGCAACA
TGGTAACGATGAGTTAGCAACATGCCTTACAAGGAGAGAAAAAGCACCGTGCATGCCGATTGGTGGAAGT
AAGGTGGTACGATCGTGCCTTATTAGGAAGGCAACAGACGGGTCTGACATGGATTGGACGAACCACTGAA
TTGCCGCATTGCAGAGATATTGTATTTAAGTGCCTAGCTCGATACATAAACGGGTCTCTCTGGTTAGACC
AGATCTGAGCCTGGGAGCTCTCTGGCTAACTAGGGAACCCACTGCTTAAGCCTCAATAAAGCTTGCCTTG
AGTGCTTCAAGTAGTGTGTGCCCGTCTGTTGTGTGACTCTGGTAACTAGAGATCCCTCAGACCCTTTTAG
TCAGTGTGGAAAATCTCTAGCAGTGGCGCCCGAACAGGGACTTGAAAGCGAAAGGGAAACCAGAGGAGCT
CTCTCGACGCAGGACTCGGCTTGCTGAAGCGCGCACGGCAAGAGGCGAGGGGCGGCGACTGGTGAGTACG
CCAAAAATTTTGACTAGCGGAGGCTAGAAGGAGAGAGATGGGTGCGAGAGCGTCAGTATTAAGCGGGGGA
GAATTAGATCGCGATGGGAAAAAATTCGGTTAAGGCCAGGGGGAAAGAAAAAATATAAATTAAAACATAT
AGTATGGGCAAGCAGGGAGCTAGAACGATTCGCAGTTAATCCTGGCCTGTTAGAAACATCAGAAGGCTGT
AGACAAATACTGGGACAGCTACAACCATCCCTTCAGACAGGATCAGAAGAACTTAGATCATTATATAATA
CAGTAGCAACCCTCTATTGTGTGCATCAAAGGATAGAGATAAAAGACACCAAGGAAGCTTTAGACAAGAT
AGAGGAAGAGCAAAACAAAAGTAAGACCACCGCACAGCAAGCGGCCGCTGATCTTCAGACCTGGAGGAGG
AGATATGAGGGACAATTGGAGAAGTGAATTATATAAATATAAAGTAGTAAAAATTGAACCATTAGGAGTA
GCACCCACCAAGGCAAAGAGAAGAGTGGTGCAGAGAGAAAAAAGAGCAGTGGGAATAGGAGCTTTGTTCC
TTGGGTTCTTGGGAGCAGCAGGAAGCACTATGGGCGCAGCGTCAATGACGCTGACGGTACAGGCCAGACA
ATTATTGTCTGGTATAGTGCAGCAGCAGAACAATTTGCTGAGGGCTATTGAGGCGCAACAGCATCTGTTG
CAACTCACAGTCTGGGGCATCAAGCAGCTCCAGGCAAGAATCCTGGCTGTGGAAAGATACCTAAAGGATC
AACAGCTCCTGGGGATTTGGGGTTGCTCTGGAAAACTCATTTGCACCACTGCTGTGCCTTGGAATGCTAG
TTGGAGTAATAAATCTCTGGAACAGATTTGGAATCACACGACCTGGATGGAGTGGGACAGAGAAATTAAC
AATTACACAAGCTTAATACACTCCTTAATTGAAGAATCGCAAAACCAGCAAGAAAAGAATGAACAAGAAT
TATTGGAATTAGATAAATGGGCAAGTTTGTGGAATTGGTTTAACATAACAAATTGGCTGTGGTATATAAA
ATTATTCATAATGATAGTAGGAGGCTTGGTAGGTTTAAGAATAGTTTTTGCTGTACTTTCTATAGTGAAT
AGAGTTAGGCAGGGATATTCACCATTATCGTTTCAGACCCACCTCCCAACCCCGAGGGGACCCATGCATT
GCATCTCAATTAGTCAGCAACCAGGTGTGGAAAGTCCCCAGGCTCCCCAGCAGGCAGAAGTATGCAAAGC
ATGCGTCTCAATTAGTCAGCAACCATAGTCCCGCCCCTAACTCCGCCCATCCCGCCCCTAACTCCGCCCA
GTTCCGCCCATTCTCCGCCCCATGGCTGACTAATTTTTTTTATTTATGCAGAGGCCGAGGCCGCCTCGGC
CTCTGAGCTATTCCAGAAGTAGTGAGGAGGCTTTTTTGGAGGCCTAGGCTTTTGCAAAAAGCTTTCTAGA
GGTACCGTGGCCACCATGATTGAACAAGATGGATTGCACGCAGGTTCTCCGGCCGCTTGGGTGGAGAGGC
TATTCGGCTATGACTGGGCACAACAGACAATCGGCTGCTCTGATGCCGCCGTGTTCCGGCTGTCAGCGCA
GGGGCGCCCGGTTCTTTTTGTCAAGACCGACCTGTCCGGTGCCCTGAATGAACTGCAAGACGAGGCAGCG
CGGCTATCGTGGCTGGCCACGACGGGCGTTCCTTGCGCAGCTGTGCTCGACGTTGTCACTGAAGCGGGAA
GGGACTGGCTGCTATTGGGCGAAGTGCCGGGGCAGGATCTCCTGTCATCTCACCTTGCTCCTGCCGAGAA
AGTATCCATCATGGCTGATGCAATGCGGCGGCTGCATACGCTTGATCCGGCTACCTGCCCATTCGACCAC
CAAGCGAAACATCGCATCGAGCGAGCACGTACTCGGATGGAAGCCGGTCTTGTCGATCAGGATGATCTGG
ACGAAGAGCATCAGGGGCTCGCGCCAGCCGAACTGTTCGCCAGGCTCAAGGCGAGCATGCCCGACGGCGA
GGATCTCGTCGTGACCCATGGCGATGCCTGCTTGCCGAATATCATGGTGGAAAATGGCCGCTTTTCTGGA
TTCATCGACTGTGGCCGGCTGGGTGTGGCGGACCGCTATCAGGACATAGCGTTGGCTACCCGTGATATTG
CTGAAGAGCTTGGCGGCGAATGGGCTGACCGCTTCCTCGTGCTTTACGGTATCGCCGCTCCCGATTCGCA
GCGCATCGCCTTCTATCGCCTTCTTGACGAGTTCTTCTGAGTTAACGAATTCTAGATCTTGAGACAAATG
GCAGTATTCATCCACAATTTTAAAAGAAAAGGGGGGATTGGGGGGTACAGTGCAGGGGAAAGAATAGTAG
ACATAATAGCAACAGACATACAAACTAAAGAATTACAAAAACAAATTACAAAAATTCAAAATTTTCGGGT
TTATTACAGGGACAGCAGAGATCCACTTTGGCGCCGG
